>Addgene plasmid #48340 | 5HT6-GCaMP5G | depositor partial sequence | sequence record 70020 | cta ctg gga tcc agt gct ggt ggt agc gca gga gga ATGGGTTCTCATCATCATCATCATCATGG
NNTNGGCTAGCATGACTGGTGGACAGCAAATGGGTCGGGATCTGTACGACGATGACGATAAGGATCTCGC
CACCATGGTCGACTCATCACGTCGTAAGTGGAATAAGACAGGTCACGCAGTCAGAGCTATAGGTCGGCTG
AGCTCACTCGAGAACGTCTATATCAAGGCCGACAAGCAGAAGAACGGCATCAAGGCGAACTTCAAGATCC
GCCACAACATCGAGGACGGCGGCGTGCAGCTCGCCTACCACTACCAGCAGAACACCCCCATCGGCGACGG
CCCCGTGCTGCTGCCCGACAACCACTACCTGAGCGTGCAGTCCAAACTTTCGAAAGACCCCAACGAGAAG
CGCGATCACATGGTCCTGCTGGAGTTCGTGACCGCCGCCGGGATCACTCTCGGCATGGACGAGCTGTACA
AGGGCGGTACCGGAGGGAGCATGGTGAGCAAGGGCGAGGAGCTGTTCACCGGGGTGGTGCCCATCCTGGT
CGAGCTGGACGGCGACGTAAACGGCCACAAGTTCAGCGTGTCCGGCGAGGGTGAGGGCGATGCCACCTAC
GGCAAGCTGACCCTGAAGTTCATCTGCACCACCGGCAAGCTGCCCGTGCCCTGGCCCACCCTCGTGACCA
CCCTGACCTACGGCGTGCAGTGCTTCAGCCGCTACCCCGACCACATGAAGCAGCACGACTTCTTCAAGTC
CGCCATGCCCGAAGGCTACATCCAGGAGCGCACCATCTTCTTCAAGGACGACGGCAACTACAAGACCCGC
GCCGAGGTGAAGTTCGAGGGCGACACCCTGGTGAACCGCATCGAGCTGAAGGGCATCGACTTCAAGGAGG
ACGGCAACATCCTGGGGCACAAGCTGGAGTACAACCTGCCGGACCAACTGACTGAAGAGCAGATCGCAGA
ATTTAAAGAGGCTTTCTCCCTATTTGACAAGGACGGGGATGGGACAATAACAACCAAGGAGCTGGGGACG
GTGATGCGGTCTCTGGGGCAGAACCCCACAGAAGCAGAG
