>Addgene plasmid #48340 | 5HT6-GCaMP5G | depositor partial sequence | sequence record 70021 | CCTCTACAAATGTGGTATGGC
NNNNNNNNNNNNAGANCGGTGGANCTGTCGACTGCAGAGTTCGAAGCTTTCACTTCGCTGTCATCATTTG
TACAAACTCTTCGTAGTTTACCTGACCATCCCCATCGATGTCTGCTTCCCTGATCATTTCATCAACCTCT
TCATCTGTTAACTTCTCTCCAAGGTTTGTCATCACGTGGCGAAGCTCTGCTGCACTGATGTAGCCATTGC
CATCCTTATCAAACACACGGAACGCTTCTCTAATTTCTTCTTCACTGTCTGTGTATTTCATTTTTCTTGC
CATCATTGTCAGGAACTCAGGGAAGTCGATTGTGCCGTCACCGTCGGCATCTACTTCATTGATCATGTCC
TGCAGCTCTGCTTCTGTGGGGTTCTGCCCCAGAGACCGCATCACCGTCCCCAGCTCCTTGGTTGTTATTG
TCCCATCCCCGTCCTTGTCAAATAGGGAGAAAGCCTCTTTAAATTCTGCGATCTGCTCTTCAGTCAGTTG
GTCCGGCAGGTTGTACTCCAGCTTGTGCCCCAGGATGTTGCCGTCCTCCTTGAAGTCGATGCCCTTCAGC
TCGATGCGGTTCACCAGGGTGTCGCCCTCGAACTTCACCTCGGCGCGGGTCTTGTAGTTGCCGTCGTCCT
TGAAGAAGATGGTGCGCTCCTGGATGTAGCCTTCGGGCATGGCGGACTTGAAGAAGTCGTGCTGCTTCAT
GTGGTCGGGGTAGCGGCTGAAGCACTGCACGCCGTAGGTCAGGGTGGTCACGAGGGTGGGCCAGGGCACG
GGCAGCTTGCCGGTGGTGCAGATGAACTTCAGGGTCAGCTTGCCGTAGGTGGCATCGCCCTCACCCTCGC
CGGACACGCTGAACTTGTGGCCGTTTACGTCGCCGTCCAGCTCGACCAGGATGGGCACCACCCCGGTGAA
CAGCTCCTCGCCCTTGCTCACCATGCTCCCTCCGGTACCGCCCTTGTACAGCTCGTCCATGCCGAGAGTG
ATCCCGGCGGCGGTCACGAACTCCAGCAGGACCATGTGA
