>Addgene plasmid #48340 | 5HT6-GCaMP5G | addgene partial sequence | sequence record 72104 | EGFP-N 5'-CGTCGCCGTCCAGCTCGACCAG-3'
ACCATGCTCCCTCCGGTACCGCCCTTGTACAGCTCGTCCATGCCGAGAGTGATCCCGGCGGCGGTCACGA
ACTCCAGCAGGACCATGTGATCGCGCTTCTCGTTGGGGTCTTTCGAAAGTTTGGACTGCACGCTCAGGTA
GTGGTTGTCGGGCAGCAGCACGGGGCCGTCGCCGATGGGGGTGTTCTGCTGGTAGTGGTAGGCGAGCTGC
ACGCCGCCGTCCTCGATGTTGTGGCGGATCTTGAAGTTCGCCTTGATGCCGTTCTTCTGCTTGTCGGCCT
TGATATAGACGTTCTCGAGTGAGCTCAGCCGACCTATAGCTCTGACTGCGTGACCTGTCTTATTCCACTT
ACGACGTGATGAGTCGACCATGGTGGCGAGATCCTTATCGTCATCGTCGTACAGATCCCGACCCATTTGC
TGTCCACCAGTCATGCTAGCCATACCATGATGATGATGATGATGAGAACCCATTCCTCCTGCGCTACCAC
CAGCACTGGATCCCGGGCCCGCGGTACCGTTCATGGGGGAACCAAGTGGATGCTGCCGTATCTCAGGCTC
CACAGAGTCTGTGACGAAGAAGTTGACCACAGTAGGGGCCCTGGTGGGTGGCGGGGGGTCCCGGGTCGCC
TCTCCAGGCAGCAAAAGCTGGGCTGTGAGCTGCAGGCCCGAGGTGCCCCCTGAAGCTGAGTCTGAATCTG
AGTTGGGTGGCAGAGGCAGGGGCAGCACCTGCTGCAGGCTGAGGCCTGGCCTGGCACCACTGTGAGAGGT
CCACATG
