>Addgene plasmid #48340 | 5HT6-GCaMP5G | addgene partial sequence | sequence record 72108 | SV40pA-R 5'-GAAATTTGTGATGCTATTGC-3'
TTAACAACAACAATTGCATTCATTTTATGTTTCAGGTTCAGGGGGAGGTGTGGGAGGTTTTTTAAAGCAA
GTAAAACCTCTACAAATGTGGTATGGCTGATTATGATCAGTTATCTAGATCCGGTGGATCTGTCGACTGC
AGAGTTCGAAGCTTTCACTTCGCTGTCATCATTTGTACAAACTCTTCGTAGTTTACCTGACCATCCCCAT
CGATGTCTGCTTCCCTGATCATTTCATCAACCTCTTCATCTGTTAACTTCTCTCCAAGGTTTGTCATCAC
GTGGCGAAGCTCTGCTGCACTGATGTAGCCATTGCCATCCTTATCAAACACACGGAACGCTTCTCTAATT
TCTTCTTCACTGTCTGTGTATTTCATTTTTCTTGCCATCATTGTCAGGAACTCAGGGAAGTCGATTGTGC
CGTCACCGTCGGCATCTACTTCATTGATCATGTCCTGCAGCTCTGCTTCTGTGGGGTTCTGCCCCAGAGA
CCGCATCACCGTCCCCAGCTCCTTGGTTGTTATTGTCCCATCCCCGTCCTTGTCAAATAGGGAGAAAGCC
TCTTTAAATTCTGCGATCTGCTCTTCAGTCAGTTGGTCCGGCAGGTTGTACTCCAGCTTGTGCCCCAGGA
TGTTGCCGTCCTCCTTGAAGTCGATGCCCTTCAGCTCGATGCGGTTCACCAGGGTGTCGCCCTCGAACTT
CACCTCGGCGCGGGTCTTGTAGTTGCCGTCGTCCTTGAAGAAGATGGTGCGCTCCTGGATGTAGCCTTCG
GGCATGGCGGACTTGAAGAAGTCGTGCTGCTTCATGTGGTCGGGGTAGCGGCTGAAGCACTGCAC
