>Addgene plasmid #48340 | 5HT6-GCaMP5G | addgene partial sequence | sequence record 72128 | EGFP-C 5'-CATGGTCCTGCTGGAGTTCGTG-3'
CAGGGCGGTACCGGAGGGAGCATGGTGAGCAAGGGCGAGGAGCTGTTCACCGGGGTGGTGCCCATCCTGG
TCGAGCTGGACGGCGACGTAAACGGCCACAAGTTCAGCGTGTCCGGCGAGGGTGAGGGCGATGCCACCTA
CGGCAAGCTGACCCTGAAGTTCATCTGCACCACCGGCAAGCTGCCCGTGCCCTGGCCCACCCTCGTGACC
ACCCTGACCTACGGCGTGCAGTGCTTCAGCCGCTACCCCGACCACATGAAGCAGCACGACTTCTTCAAGT
CCGCCATGCCCGAAGGCTACATCCAGGAGCGCACCATCTTCTTCAAGGACGACGGCAACTACAAGACCCG
CGCCGAGGTGAAGTTCGAGGGCGACACCCTGGTGAACCGCATCGAGCTGAAGGGCATCGACTTCAAGGAG
GACGGCAACATCCTGGGGCACAAGCTGGAGTACAACCTGCCGGACCAACTGACTGAAGAGCAGATCGCAG
AATTTAAAGAGGCTTTCTCCCTATTTGACAAGGACGGGGATGGGACAATAACAACCAAGGAGCTGGGGAC
GGTGATGCGGTCTCTGGGGCAGAACCCCACAGAAGCAGAGCTGCAGGACATGATCAATGAAGTAGATGCC
GACGGTGACGGCACAATCGACTTCCCTGAGTTCCTGACAATGATGGCAAGAAAAATGAAATACACAGACA
GTGAAGAAGAAATTAGAGAAGCGTTCCGTGTGTTTGATAAGGATGGCAATGGCTACATCAGTGCAGCAGA
GCTTCGCCACGTGATGAC
