[The description below was written by a language model from this plasmid's Addgene catalogue record.]
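Description:
5HT6-GCaMP5G is a mammalian expression plasmid of about 7.35 kb that encodes a genetically encoded calcium indicator targeted to primary cilia. It is built on a customized backbone of roughly 6 kb. It is propagated in E. coli under kanamycin selection and carries a neomycin resistance marker, so transfected mammalian cells can be selected with G418. The record does not state the promoter that drives the fusion, the origin of replication or the copy number, and no feature table is available to fill in these details.

The insert is GCaMP5G, a synthetic coding sequence of about 1.35 kb cloned between BamHI and HindIII sites, both of which were preserved. GCaMP-type sensors combine a circularly permuted GFP with calmodulin and a calmodulin-binding peptide, so that fluorescence increases when calcium binds. In this construct the sensor is fused at its N terminus to 5HT6, which is already present on the backbone. 5HT6 is the serotonin receptor 6, a G protein-coupled receptor known to localize to the ciliary membrane, and here it serves as a targeting module that concentrates the indicator in the primary cilium rather than leaving it spread through the cytosol.

The stated purpose is fluorescent reporting of calcium inside primary cilia. The plasmid suits live-cell imaging experiments that examine calcium dynamics within this small compartment separately from bulk cytoplasmic signals. The neomycin marker also allows stable cell lines to be made.
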