Addgene plasmid #48340: 5HT6-GCaMP5G
Purpose: Fluorescent reporter for Ca2+ inside primary cilia
Depositing lab: Takanari Inoue. Depositing organization: Johns Hopkins University and School of Medicine. Publication: Genetically encoded calcium indicator illuminates calcium dynamics in primary cilia. Su S, Phua SC, Derose R, Chiba S, Narita K, Kalugin PN, Katada T, Kontani K, Takeda S, Inoue T. Nat Methods. 2013 Sep 22. doi: 10.1038/nmeth.2647. PubMed 24056873.
Backbone
  Vector backbone: Customized
  Backbone size w/o insert (bp): 6000
  Total vector size (bp): 7350
  Vector type: Mammalian Expression
  Selectable markers: Neomycin (select with G418)
Growth in bacteria
  Bacterial resistance: Kanamycin, 50 μg/mL
  Growth temperature: 37°C
  Growth strain: DH5alpha
  Copy number: Unknown
Gene/Insert
  Gene/Insert name: GCaMP5G
  Species: Synthetic
  Insert size (bp): 1350
  Tag / fusion protein: 5HT6 (N terminal on backbone)
  Cloning method: Restriction Enzyme; 5′ cloning site BamHI (not destroyed); 3′ cloning site HindIII (not destroyed)
  Sequencing primers: 5′ cta ctg gga tcc agt gct ggt ggt agc gca gga gga ATGGGTTCTCATCATCATCATCATCATGG; 3′ CCTCTACAAATGTGGTATGGC
Terms and licenses: Academic/Nonprofit Terms; Industry Terms: Not Available to Industry
How to cite: 5HT6-GCaMP5G was a gift from Takanari Inoue (Addgene plasmid # 48340 ; http://n2t.net/addgene:48340 ; RRID:Addgene_48340)
